Addgene plasmid #234006: makeTCR_Hs.TRBV20-1
Purpose: Hs TRBV gene for makeTCR assembly
Depositing lab: Michael Platten.
Backbone
  Vector backbone: pmakeTCR
  Backbone manufacturer: custom
  Backbone size w/o insert (bp): 1710
  Vector type: Synthetic Biology
Growth in bacteria
  Bacterial resistance: Chloramphenicol, 25 μg/mL
  Growth temperature: 37°C
  Growth strain: DH5alpha
  Copy number: High Copy
Gene/Insert
  Gene/Insert name: TRBV20-1 (alt name: ENSG00000260050)
  Species: H. sapiens (human)
  Insert size (bp): 358
  Entrez Gene: TRBV20-1 (a.k.a. TCRBV20S1, TCRBV2S1, TRBV201)
  Promoter: n/a
  Cloning method: Restriction Enzyme; 5′ cloning site CCAT (not destroyed); 3′ cloning site TCTG (not destroyed)
  Sequencing primers: 5′ M13 (-21) Forward; 3′ M13 Reverse
Resource information
  A portion of this plasmid was derived from a plasmid made by: synthetic
Terms and licenses: Academic/Nonprofit Terms; Industry Terms: Not Available to Industry
How to cite: makeTCR_Hs.TRBV20-1 was a gift from Michael Platten (Addgene plasmid # 234006 ; http://n2t.net/addgene:234006 ; RRID:Addgene_234006)
