[The description below was written by a language model from this plasmid's Addgene catalogue record and pLannotate feature annotations shown in this document.]
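Description:
makeTCR_Hs.TRBV20-1 is a small synthetic-biology parts plasmid that carries a single human T-cell receptor beta-chain variable gene segment, TRBV20-1, as a module for the makeTCR assembly system. The sequenced plasmid is about 2.1 kb. It consists of the custom pmakeTCR backbone (about 1.7 kb) and a synthetic insert of roughly 360 bp. It is propagated in E. coli from a high-copy ColE1/pUC-type origin and selected with chloramphenicol through a cat gene driven by its native cat promoter. Bacterial transcription terminators (tonB and phage T3 early terminators) flank the resistance cassette and the origin, which probably insulates the insert from read-through transcription. A short lacZα remnant is also annotated, and M13 forward and reverse sites are used for sequencing across the insert.

The V segment has no promoter, so the plasmid is a donor of a coding fragment and not an expression construct. The insert is bounded by defined four-nucleotide junctions that are recorded as preserved. This fits a restriction-based modular assembly in which the V segment is released with specific overhangs and joined in order to other TCR parts. The record does not name the enzyme, the partner modules or the destination vector.

The automated annotation labels the insert coding region as TRBV29-1, not TRBV20-1. This most likely reflects a best-match call among related TRBV family members in the annotation database, and the catalogue identity of TRBV20-1 should be taken as the intended insert. The plasmid's stated use is as the TRBV20-1 building block for constructing full TCR beta chains.
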