Features (pLannotate 1.2.2; 8 found; start..end, strand, type, name):
     10..366     +  CDS            TRBV29-1: TVB29_HUMAN - Also known as TCRBV4S1A1T From Homo sapiens (Human).
    453..484     +  terminator     tonB terminator: bidirectional E. coli tonB-P14 transcription terminator
    485..587     +  promoter       cat promoter: promoter of the E. coli cat gene encoding chloramphenicol acetyltransferase
    588..1244    +  CDS            cat: CAT_ECOLX - Experimental evidence at protein level: Swiss-Prot protein existence level 1. This enzyme is an effector of chloramphenicol resistance in bacteria. From Escherichia coli. This protein is used as a marker in many commonly used cloning vectors, such as pACYC184.
   1271..1297    +  terminator     T3Te terminator (fragment): phage T3 early transcription terminator
   1312..1899    -  rep_origin     ori: high-copy-number ColE1/pMB1/pBR322/pUC origin of replication
   1921..1950    -  terminator     T3Te terminator: phage T3 early transcription terminator
   2022..2041    -  CDS            lacZα (fragment): LacZα fragment of β-galactosidase; lacZ fragment
>Addgene plasmid #234006 | makeTCR_Hs.TRBV20-1 | addgene full sequence | sequence record 471656 | Addgene NGS Result
CGTCTCACCATGCTGCTGCTTCTGCTGCTTCTGGGGCCAGGTATAAGCCTCCTTCTACCTGGGAGCTTGG
CAGGCTCCGGGCTTGGTGCTGTTGTCTCTCAACATCCGAGCTGGGTTATCTGTAAGAGTGGAACCTCTGT
GAAGATCGAGTGCCGTTCCCTGGACTTTCAGGCCACAACTATGTTTTGGTATCGTCAGTTCCCGAAACAG
AGTCTCATGCTGATGGCAACTTCCAATGAGGGCTCCAAGGCCACATACGAGCAAGGCGTCGAGAAGGACA
AGTTTCTCATCAACCATGCAAGCCTGACCTTGTCCACTCTGACAGTGACCAGTGCCCATCCTGAAGACAG
CAGCTTCTACATCTGTGAGACGCAGGGAAGATGGCCGCGAAGAAAACGTCATAGCTGTTTCCTGACTGAC
CATTTAAATCATACCTGACCTCCATAGCAGAAAGTCAAAAGCCTCCGACCGGAGGCTTTTGACTTGATCG
GCACGTAAGAGGTTCCAACTTTCACCATAATGAAATAAGATCACTACCGGGCGTATTTTTTGAGTTATCG
AGATTTTCAGGAGCTAAGGAAGCTAAAATGGAGAAAAAAATCACTGGATATACCACCGTTGATATATCCC
AATGGCATCGTAAAGAACATTTTGAGGCATTTCAGTCAGTTGCTCAATGTACCTATAACCAGACCGTTCA
GCTGGATATTACGGCCTTTTTAAAGACCGTAAAGAAAAATAAGCACAAGTTTTATCCGGCCTTTATTCAC
ATTCTTGCCCGCCTGATGAATGCTCATCCGGAATTTCGTATGGCAATGAAAGACGGTGAGCTGGTGATAT
GGGATAGTGTTCACCCTTGTTACACCGTTTTCCATGAGCAAACTGAAACGTTTTCATCGCTCTGGAGTGA
ATACCACGACGATTTCCGGCAGTTTCTACACATATATTCGCAAGATGTGGCGTGTTACGGTGAAAACCTG
GCCTATTTCCCTAAAGGGTTTATTGAGAATATGTTTTTTGTCTCAGCCAATCCCTGGGTGAGTTTCACCA
GTTTTGATTTAAACGTGGCCAATATGGACAACTTCTTCGCCCCCGTTTTCACCATGGGCAAATATTATAC
GCAAGGCGACAAGGTGCTGATGCCGCTGGCGATTCAGGTTCATCATGCCGTTTGTGATGGCTTCCATGTC
GGCAGAATGCTTAATGAATTACAACAGTACTGCGATGAGTGGCAGGGCGGGGCGTAATGAGGGCCCAAAT
GTAATCACCTGGCTCACCTTCACGGGTGGGCCTTTCTGCGTTGCTGGCGTTTTTCCATAGGCTCCGCCCC
CCTGACGAGCATCACAAAAATCGATGCTCAAGTCAGAGGTGGCGAAACCCGACAGGACTATAAAGATACC
AGGCGTTTCCCCCTGGAAGCTCCCTCGTGCGCTCTCCTGTTCCGACCCTGCCGCTTACCGGATACCTGTC
CGCCTTTCTCCCTTCGGGAAGCGTGGCGCTTTCTCATAGCTCACGCTGTAGGTATCTCAGTTCGGTGTAG
GTCGTTCGCTCCAAGCTGGGCTGTGTGCACGAACCCCCCGTTCAGCCCGACCGCTGCGCCTTATCCGGTA
ACTATCGTCTTGAGTCCAACCCGGTAAGACACGACTTATCGCCACTGGCAGCAGCCACTGGTAACAGGAT
TAGCAGAGCGAGGTATGTAGGCGGTGCTACAGAGTTCTTGAAGTGGTGGCCTAACTACGGCTACACTAGA
AGAACAGTATTTGGTATCTGCGCTCTGCTGAAGCCAGTTACCTCGGAAAAAGAGTTGGTAGCTCTTGATC
CGGCAAACAAACCACCGCTGGTAGCGGTGGTTTTTTTGTTTGCAAGCAGCAGATTACGCGCAGAAAAAAA
GGATCTCAAGAAGATCCTTTGATTTTCTACCGAAGAAAGGCCCACCCGTGAAGGTGAGCCAGTGAGTTGA
TTGCAGTCCAGTTACGCTGGAGTCTGAGGCTCGTCCTGAATGATATCAAGCTTGAATTCGTTTGTAAAAC
GACGGCCAGTGCTAACCGTATCGCATTGGCCATACCTACA
